Addgene plasmid #135306: MSCV-MYC-t2A-BCL2
Purpose: Overexpression of multiple human genes (BCL2 and MYC)
Depositing lab: Daniel Hodson. Depositing organization: University of Cambridge. Publication: Genetic modification of primary human B cells to model high-grade lymphoma. Caeser R, Di Re M, Krupka JA, Gao J, Lara-Chica M, Dias JML, Cooke SL, Fenner R, Usheva Z, Runge HFP, Beer PA, Eldaly H, Pak HK, Park CS, Vassiliou GS, Huntly BJP, Mupo A, Bashford-Rogers RJM, Hodson DJ. Nat Commun. 2019 Oct 4;10(1):4543. doi: 10.1038/s41467-019-12494-x. PubMed 31586074.
Backbone
  Vector backbone: MSCV_IRES_huDC2
  Backbone size w/o insert (bp): 6574
  Total vector size (bp): 8740
  Modifications to backbone: MYC-t2A-BCL2 was cloned into MSCV_IRES_huDC2 using Gibson Assembly
  Vector type: Retroviral
Growth in bacteria
  Bacterial resistance: Ampicillin, 100 μg/mL
  Growth temperature: 37°C
  Growth strain: NEB Stable
  Copy number: Unknown
Gene/Insert 1
  Gene/Insert name: MYC
  Species: H. sapiens (human)
  Insert size (bp): 1362
  GenBank ID: NM_002467
  Entrez Gene: MYC (a.k.a. MRTL, MYCC, bHLHe39, c-Myc)
Gene/Insert 2
  Gene/Insert name: BCL2
  Species: H. sapiens (human)
  Insert size (bp): 723
  Entrez Gene: BCL2 (a.k.a. Bcl-2, PPP1R50)
Terms and licenses: Academic/Nonprofit Terms; Industry Terms: Not Available to Industry
How to cite: MSCV-MYC-t2A-BCL2 was a gift from Daniel Hodson (Addgene plasmid # 135306 ; http://n2t.net/addgene:135306 ; RRID:Addgene_135306)
