[The description below was written by a language model from this plasmid's Addgene catalogue record and pLannotate feature annotations shown in this document.]
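Description:
MSCV-MYC-t2A-BCL2 is a gammaretroviral expression vector built on the MSCV_IRES_huDC2 backbone, designed to co-express two human oncogenes from a single integrated provirus. The viral region is bounded by 5' and 3' long terminal repeats of murine embryonic stem cell virus and contains the MESV Ψ packaging signal followed by a truncated, start-codon-less MMLV gag segment, which extends the packaging region and helps encapsidate the genomic RNA. No internal promoter is annotated, so transcription of the payload is presumably driven by the 5' LTR. Because the viral structural and enzymatic genes are absent, these functions have to be supplied in trans to produce particles. In bacteria the plasmid is maintained through a high-copy ColE1/pUC-type origin and selected with ampicillin via the β-lactamase gene. The remaining lac, rop, bom, TcR and env fragments in the backbone are non-functional cloning remnants.

The payload, inserted by Gibson assembly, is human MYC joined to human BCL2. The construct name indicates a T2A self-cleaving peptide between them; it is not annotated separately, but it fits the short gap between the two coding sequences. This arrangement lets one open reading frame yield the growth-promoting transcription factor and the anti-apoptotic protein as separate polypeptides. Downstream, an EMCV IRES directs translation of a human CD2 fragment from the same transcript, which likely serves as a cell-surface marker of transduced cells, although the record does not state this. The associated study concerns genetic modification of primary human B cells to model high-grade lymphoma. The sequenced record is 8,709 nt, slightly shorter than the 8,740 bp listed in the catalogue.
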