Features (pLannotate 1.2.2; 20 found; start..end, strand, type, name):
      1..517     +  LTR            5' LTR: 5' long terminal repeat from murine embryonic stem cell virus
    581..922     +  misc_feature   MESV Ψ: packaging signal of murine embryonic stem cell virus
    989..1405    +  CDS            gag (truncated): truncated Moloney murine leukemia virus (MMLV) gag gene lacking the start codon
   1478..2794    +  CDS            MYC: MYC_HUMAN - Also known as BHLHE39. Experimental evidence at protein level: Swiss-Prot protein existence level 1. Transcription factor that binds DNA in a non-specific manner, yet also specifically recognizes the core sequence 5'-CAC[GA]TG-3'. Activates the transcription of growth-related genes. Binds to the VEGFA promoter, promoting VEGFA production and subsequent sprouting angiogenesis (PubMed:24940000). Regulator of somatic reprogramming, controls self-renewal of embryonic stem cells. Functions with TAF6L to activate target gene expression through RNA polymerase II pause release (By similari
   2870..3586    +  CDS            BCL2: BCL2_HUMAN - Experimental evidence at protein level: Swiss-Prot protein existence level 1. Suppresses apoptosis in a variety of cell systems including factor-dependent lymphohematopoietic and neural cells. Regulates cell death by controlling the mitochondrial membrane permeability. Appears to function in a feedback loop system with caspases. Inhibits caspase activity either by preventing the release of cytochrome c from the mitochondria and/or by binding to the apoptosis-activating factor (APAF-1). May attenuate inflammation by impairing NLRP1-inflammasome activation, hence CASP1 activation an
   3731..4193    +  misc_feature   IRES: internal ribosome entry site (IRES) of the encephalomyocarditis virus (EMCV)
   4213..5034    +  CDS            CD2 (fragment): CD2_HUMAN - Also known as SRBC. Experimental evidence at protein level: Swiss-Prot protein existence level 1. CD2 interacts with lymphocyte function-associated antigen CD58 (LFA-3) and CD48/BCM1 to mediate adhesion between T-cells and other cell types. CD2 is implicated in the triggering of T-cells, the cytoplasmic domain is implicated in the signaling function. From Homo sapiens (Human).
   5104..5618    +  LTR            3' LTR: 3' long terminal repeat from murine embryonic stem cell virus
   5780..5796    -  protein_bind   lac operator: The lac repressor binds to the lac operator to inhibit transcription in E. coli. This inhibition can be relieved by adding lactose or isopropyl-β-D-thiogalactopyranoside (IPTG). lac repressor encoded by lacI
   5804..5834    -  promoter       lac promoter: promoter for the E. coli lac operon
   5849..5870    -  protein_bind   CAP binding site: CAP binding activates transcription in the presence of cAMP. E. coli catabolite activator protein
   5883..5975    -  CDS            lacI (fragment): lac repressor; lacI; The lac repressor binds to the lac operator to inhibit transcription in E. coli. This inhibition can be relieved by adding lactose or isopropyl-β-D-thiogalactopyranoside (IPTG).
   6158..6746    -  rep_origin     ori: high-copy-number ColE1/pMB1/pBR322/pUC origin of replication
   6917..7777    -  CDS            AmpR: β-lactamase; bla; confers resistance to ampicillin, carbenicillin, and related antibiotics
   7778..7882    -  promoter       AmpR promoter: bla
   7977..8012    +  CDS            rop (fragment): Rop protein, which maintains plasmids at low copy number; rop
   8114..8213    +  misc_feature   bom (fragment): basis of mobility region from pBR322
   8219..8368    -  CDS            lacZα (fragment): LacZα fragment of β-galactosidase; lacZ fragment
   8368..8569    -  CDS            TcR (fragment): tetracycline efflux protein; tet; confers resistance to tetracycline
   8570..8668    +  CDS            env (fragment): murine leukemia virus gPr80 envelope polyprotein precursor; env; proteolytically cleaved into gp70SU and p15TM subunits
>Addgene plasmid #135306 | MSCV-MYC-t2A-BCL2 | addgene full sequence | sequence record 324221 | Addgene NGS Result
AATGAAAGACCCCACCTGTAGGTTTGGCAAGCTAGCTTAAGTAACGCCATTTTGCAAGGCATGGAAAATA
CATAACTGAGAATAGAGAAGTTCAGATCAAGGTTAGGAACAGAGAGACAGCAGAATATGGGCCAAACAGG
ATATCTGTGGTAAGCAGTTCCTGCCCCGGCTCAGGGCCAAGAACAGATGGTCCCCAGATGCGGTCCCGCC
CTCAGCAGTTTCTAGAGAACCATCAGATGTTTCCAGGGTGCCCCAAGGACCTGAAATGACCCTGTGCCTT
ATTTGAACTAACCAATCAGTTCGCTTCTCGCTTCTGTTCGCGCGCTTCTGCTCCCCGAGCTCAATAAAAG
AGCCCACAACCCCTCACTCGGCGCGCCAGTCCTCCGATAGACTGCGTCGCCCGGGTACCCGTATTCCCAA
TAAAGCCTCTTGCTGTTTGCATCCGAATCGTGGACTCGCTGATCCTTGGGAGGGTCTCCTCAGATTGATT
GACTGCCCACCTCGGGGGTCTTTCATTTGGAGGTTCCACCGAGATTTGGAGACCCCTGCCCAGGGACCAC
CGACCCCCCCGCCGGGAGGTAAGCTGGCCAGCGGTCGTTTCGTGTCTGTCTCTGTCTTTGTGCGTGTTTG
TGCCGGCATCTAATGTTTGCGCCTGCGTCTGTACTAGTTAGCTAACTAGCTCTGTATCTGGCGGACCCGT
GGTGGAACTGACGAGTTCTGAACACCCGGCCGCAACCCTGGGAGACGTCCCAGGGACTTTGGGGGCCGTT
TTTGTGGCCCGACCTGAGGAAGGGAGTCGATGTGGAATCCGACCCCGTCAGGATATGTGGTTCTGGTAGG
AGACGAGAACCTAAAACAGTTCCCGCCTCCGTCTGAATTTTTGCTTTCGGTTTGGAACCGAAGCCGCGCG
TCTTGTCTGCTGCAGCGCTGCAGCATCGTTCTGTGTTGTCTCTGTCTGACTGTGTTTCTGTATTTGTCTG
AAAATTAGGGCCAGACTGTTACCACTCCCTTAAGTTTGACCTTAGGTCACTGGAAAGATGTCGAGCGGAT
CGCTCACAACCAGTCGGTAGATGTCAAGAAGAGACGTTGGGTTACCTTCTGCTCTGCAGAATGGCCAACC
TTTAACGTCGGATGGCCGCGAGACGGCACCTTTAACCGAGACCTCATCACCCAGGTTAAGATCAAGGTCT
TTTCACCTGGCCCGCATGGACACCCAGACCAGGTCCCCTACATCGTGACCTGGGAAGCCTTGGCTTTTGA
CCCCCCTCCCTGGGTCAAGCCCTTTGTACACCCTAAGCCTCCGCCTCCTCTTCCTCCATCCGCCCCGTCT
CTCCCCCTTGAACCTCCTCGTTCGACCCCGCCTCGATCCTCCCTTTATCCAGCCCTCACTCCTTCTCTAG
GCGCCGGAATTAGATCTCTCGAGGTTGCCACCATGGATTTTTTTCGGGTAGTGGAAAACCAGCAGCCTCC
CGCGACGATGCCCCTCAACGTTAGCTTCACCAACAGGAACTATGACCTCGACTACGACTCGGTGCAGCCG
TATTTCTACTGCGACGAGGAGGAGAACTTCTACCAGCAGCAGCAGCAGAGCGAGCTGCAGCCCCCGGCGC
CCAGCGAGGATATCTGGAAGAAATTCGAGCTGCTGCCCACCCCGCCCCTGTCCCCTAGCCGCCGCTCCGG
GCTCTGCTCGCCCTCCTACGTTGCGGTCACACCCTTCTCCCTTCGGGGAGACAACGACGGCGGTGGCGGG
AGCTTCTCCACGGCCGACCAGCTGGAGATGGTGACCGAGCTGCTGGGAGGAGACATGGTGAACCAGAGTT
TCATCTGCGACCCGGACGACGAGACCTTCATCAAAAACATCATCATCCAGGACTGTATGTGGAGCGGCTT
CTCGGCCGCCGCCAAGCTCGTCTCAGAGAAGCTGGCCTCCTACCAGGCTGCGCGCAAAGACAGCGGCAGC
CCGAACCCCGCCCGCGGCCACAGCGTCTGCTCCACCTCCAGCTTGTACCTGCAGGATCTGAGCGCCGCCG
CCTCAGAGTGCATCGACCCCTCGGTGGTCTTCCCCTACCCTCTCAACGACAGCAGCTCGCCCAAGTCCTG
CGCCTCGCAAGACTCCAGCGCCTTCTCTCCGTCCTCGGATTCTCTGCTCTCCTCGACGGAGTCCTCCCCG
CAGGGCAGCCCCGAGCCCCTGGTGCTCCATGAGGAGACACCGCCCACCACCAGCAGCGACTCTGAGGAGG
AACAAGAAGATGAGGAAGAAATCGATGTTGTTTCTGTGGAAAAGAGGCAGGCTCCTGGCAAAAGGTCAGA
GTCTGGATCACCTTCTGCTGGAGGCCACAGCAAACCTCCTCACAGCCCACTGGTCCTCAAGAGGTGCCAC
GTCTCCACACATCAGCACAACTACGCAGCGCCTCCCTCCACTCGGAAGGACTATCCTGCTGCCAAGAGGG
TCAAGTTGGACAGTGTCAGAGTCCTGAGACAGATCAGCAACAACCGAAAATGCACCAGCCCCAGGTCCTC
GGACACCGAGGAGAATGTCAAGAGGCGAACACACAACGTCTTGGAGCGCCAGAGGAGGAACGAGCTAAAA
CGGAGCTTTTTTGCCCTGCGTGACCAGATCCCGGAGTTGGAAAACAATGAAAAGGCCCCCAAGGTAGTTA
TCCTTAAAAAAGCCACAGCATACATCCTGTCCGTCCAAGCAGAGGAGCAAAAGCTCATTTCTGAAGAGGA
CTTGTTGCGGAAACGACGAGAACAGTTGAAACACAAACTTGAACAGCTACGGAACTCTTGTGCGAACGGA
TCCGGCAGCGGCGGGGAAGGAAGGGGCTCCCTGCTCACCTGCGGCGACGTGGAAGAGAACCCCGGACCTA
TGGCGCACGCTGGGAGAACAGGGTACGATAACCGGGAGATAGTGATGAAGTACATCCATTATAAGCTGTC
GCAGAGGGGCTACGAGTGGGATGCGGGAGATGTGGGAGCCGCTCCTCCTGGTGCCGCTCCCGCACCGGGC
ATCTTCTCCTCCCAGCCTGGGCACACGCCTCATCCAGCCGCATCCCGGGATCCTGTCGCCAGGACCTCGC
CTCTGCAGACACCGGCTGCTCCTGGAGCTGCTGCAGGACCTGCGCTCAGCCCGGTGCCACCTGTGGTCCA
CCTGACCCTCCGCCAGGCCGGCGACGACTTCTCCCGCCGCTACCGCCGCGACTTCGCCGAGATGTCCAGC
CAGCTGCACCTGACGCCCTTCACCGCGCGGGGACGCTTTGCCACGGTGGTGGAGGAGCTCTTCAGGGACG
GGGTGAACTGGGGGAGGATTGTGGCCTTCTTTGAGTTCGGTGGGGTCATGTGTGTGGAGAGCGTCAACCG
GGAGATGTCGCCCCTGGTGGACAACATCGCCCTGTGGATGACTGAGTACCTGAACCGGCACCTGCACACC
TGGATCCAGGATAACGGAGGCTGGGATGCCTTTGTGGAACTGTACGGCCCCAGCATGCGGCCTCTGTTTG
ATTTCTCCTGGCTGTCTCTGAAGACTCTGCTCAGTTTGGCCCTGGTGGGAGCTTGCATCACCCTGGGTGC
CTATCTGGGCCACAAGTGATAGAACGCGGCCGCACCGGTGGATCCTACGTAGAATTCCGCCCCCCCCCCC
TAACGTTACTGGCCGAAGCCGCTTGGAATAAGGCCGGTGTGCGTTTGTCTATATGTTATTTTCCACCATA
TTGCCGTCTTTTGGCAATGTGAGGGCCCGGAAACCTGGCCCTGTCTTCTTGACGAGCATTCCTAGGGGTC
TTTCCCCTCTCGCCAAAGGAATGCAAGGTCTGTTGAATGTCGTGAAGGAAGCAGTTCCTCTGGAAGCTTC
TTGAAGACAAACAACGTCTGTAGCGACCCTTTGCAGGCAGCGGAACCCCCCACCTGGCGACAGGTGCCTC
TGCGGCCAAAAGCCACGTGTATAAGATACACCTGCAAAGGCGGCACAACCCCAGTGCCACGTTGTGAGTT
GGATAGTTGTGGAAAGAGTCAAATGGCTCTCCTCAAGCGTATTCAACAAGGGGCTGAAGGATGCCCAGAA
GGTACCCCATTGTATGGGATCTGATCTGGGGCCTCGGTGCACATGCTTTACATGTGTTTAGTCGAGGTTA
AAAAAACGTCTAGGCCCCCCGAACCACGGGGACGTGGTTTTCCTTTGAAAAACACGATGATAATATGGCC
ACAACCATGGTGAGCTTTCCATGTAAATTTGTAGCCAGCTTCCTTCTGATTTTCAATGTTTCTTCCAAAG
GTGCAGTCTCCAAAGAGATTACGAATGCCTTGGAAACCTGGGGTGCCTTGGGTCAGGACATCAACTTGGA
CATTCCTAGTTTTCAAATGAGTGATGATATTGACGATATAAAATGGGAAAAAACTTCAGACAAGAAAAAG
ATTGCACAATTCAGAAAAGAGAAAGAGACTTTCAAGGAAAAAGATACATATAAGCTATTTAAAAATGGAA
CTCTGAAAATTAAGCATCTGAAGACCGATGATCAGGATATCTACAAGGTATCAATATATGATACAAAAGG
AAAAAATGTGTTGGAAAAAATATTTGATTTGAAGATTCAAGAGAGGGTCTCAAAACCAAAGATCTCCTGG
ACTTGTATCAACACAACCCTGACCTGTGAGGTAATGAATGGAACTGACCCCGAATTAAACCTGTATCAAG
ATGGGAAACATCTAAAACTTTCTCAGAGGGTCATCACACACAAGTGGACCACCAGCCTGAGTGCAAAATT
CAAGTGCACAGCAGGGAACAAAGTCAGCAAGGAATCCAGTGTCGAGCCTGTCAGCTGTCCAGAGAAAGGT
CTGGACATCTATCTCATCATTGGCATATGTGGAGGAGGCAGCCTCTTGATGGTCTTTGTGGCACTGCTCG
TTTTCTATATCACCAAAAGGAAAAAACAGAGGAGTCGGAGAAATGATGAGGAGCTGGAGACAAGAGCCCA
CAGAGTAGCTACTGAAGAAAGGGGCCGGAAGCCCCACCAAATTCCAGCTTCAACCCCTCAGAATTAAGTC
GACCTGCAGCCAAGCTTATCGATAAAATAAAAGATTTTATTTAGTCTCCAGAAAAAGGGGGGAATGAAAG
ACCCCACCTGTAGGTTTGGCAAGCTAGCTTAAGTAACGCCATTTTGCAAGGCATGGAAAATACATAACTG
AGAATAGAGAAGTTCAGATCAAGGTTAGGAACAGAGAGACAGCAGAATATGGGCCAAACAGGATATCTGT
GGTAAGCAGTTCCTGCCCCGGCTCAGGGCCAAGAACAGATGGTCCCCAGATGCGGTCCCGCCCTCAGCAG
TTTCTAGAGAACCATCAGATGTTTCCAGGGTGCCCCAAGGACCTGAAATGACCCTGTGCCTTATTTGAAC
TAACCAATCAGTTCGCTTCTCGCTTCTGTTCGCGCGCTTCTGCTCCCCGAGCTCAATAAAAGAGCCCACA
ACCCCTCACTCGGCGCGCCAGTCCTCCGATAGACTGCGTCGCCCGGGTACCCGTGTATCCAATAAACCCT
CTTGCAGTTGCATCCGACTTGTGGTCTCGCTGTTCCTTGGGAGGGTCTCCTCTGAGTGATTGACTACCCG
TCAGCGGGGGTCTTTCATGGGTAACAGTTTCTTGAAGTTGGAGAACAACATTCTGAGGGTAGGAGTCGAA
TATTAAGTAATCCTGACTCAATTAGCCACTGTTTTGAATCCACATACTCCAATACTCCTGAAATAGTTCA
TTATGGACAGCGCAGAAAGAGCTGGGGAGAATTGTGAAATTGTTATCCGCTCACAATTCCACACAACATA
CGAGCCGGAAGCATAAAGTGTAAAGCCTGGGGTGCCTAATGAGTGAGCTAACTCACATTAATTGCGTTGC
GCTCACTGCCCGCTTTCCAGTCGGGAAACCTGTCGTGCCAGCTGCATTAATGAATCGGCCAACGCGCGGG
GAGAGGCGGTTTGCGTATTGGGCGCTCTTCCGCTTCCTCGCTCACTGACTCGCTGCGCTCGGTCGTTCGG
CTGCGGCGAGCGGTATCAGCTCACTCAAAGGCGGTAATACGGTTATCCACAGAATCAGGGGATAACGCAG
GAAAGAACATGTGAGCAAAAGGCCAGCAAAAGGCCAGGAACCGTAAAAAGGCCGCGTTGCTGGCGTTTTT
CCATAGGCTCCGCCCCCCTGACGAGCATCACAAAAATCGACGCTCAAGTCAGAGGTGGCGAAACCCGACA
GGACTATAAAGATACCAGGCGTTTCCCCCTGGAAGCTCCCTCGTGCGCTCTCCTGTTCCGACCCTGCCGC
TTACCGGATACCTGTCCGCCTTTCTCCCTTCGGGAAGCGTGGCGCTTTCTCATAGCTCACGCTGTAGGTA
TCTCAGTTCGGTGTAGGTCGTTCGCTCCAAGCTGGGCTGTGTGCACGAACCCCCCGTTCAGCCCGACCGC
TGCGCCTTATCCGGTAACTATCGTCTTGAGTCCAACCCGGTAAGACACGACTTATCGCCACTGGCAGCAG
CCACTGGTAACAGGATTAGCAGAGCGAGGTATGTAGGCGGTGCTACAGAGTTCTTGAAGTGGTGGCCTAA
CTACGGCTACACTAGAAGAACAGTATTTGGTATCTGCGCTCTGCTGAAGCCAGTTACCTTCGGAAAAAGA
GTTGGTAGCTCTTGATCCGGCAAACAAACCACCGCTGGTAGCGGTGGTTTTTTTGTTTGCAAGCAGCAGA
TTACGCGCAGAAAAAAAGGATCTCAAGAAGATCCTTTGATCTTTTCTACGGGGTCTGACGCTCAGTGGAA
CGAAAACTCACGTTAAGGGATTTTGGTCATGAGATTATCAAAAAGGATCTTCACCTAGATCCTTTTAAAT
TAAAAATGAAGTTTTAAATCAATCTAAAGTATATATGAGTAAACTTGGTCTGACAGTTACCAATGCTTAA
TCAGTGAGGCACCTATCTCAGCGATCTGTCTATTTCGTTCATCCATAGTTGCCTGACTCCCCGTCGTGTA
GATAACTACGATACGGGAGGGCTTACCATCTGGCCCCAGTGCTGCAATGATACCGCGAGACCCACGCTCA
CCGGCTCCAGATTTATCAGCAATAAACCAGCCAGCCGGAAGGGCCGAGCGCAGAAGTGGTCCTGCAACTT
TATCCGCCTCCATCCAGTCTATTAATTGTTGCCGGGAAGCTAGAGTAAGTAGTTCGCCAGTTAATAGTTT
GCGCAACGTTGTTGCCATTGCTACAGGCATCGTGGTGTCACGCTCGTCGTTTGGTATGGCTTCATTCAGC
TCCGGTTCCCAACGATCAAGGCGAGTTACATGATCCCCCATGTTGTGCAAAAAAGCGGTTAGCTCCTTCG
GTCCTCCGATCGTTGTCAGAAGTAAGTTGGCCGCAGTGTTATCACTCATGGTTATGGCAGCACTGCATAA
TTCTCTTACTGTCATGCCATCCGTAAGATGCTTTTCTGTGACTGGTGAGTACTCAACCAAGTCATTCTGA
GAATAGTGTATGCGGCGACCGAGTTGCTCTTGCCCGGCGTCAATACGGGATAATACCGCGCCACATAGCA
GAACTTTAAAAGTGCTCATCATTGGAAAACGTTCTTCGGGGCGAAAACTCTCAAGGATCTTACCGCTGTT
GAGATCCAGTTCGATGTAACCCACTCGTGCACCCAACTGATCTTCAGCATCTTTTACTTTCACCAGCGTT
TCTGGGTGAGCAAAAACAGGAAGGCAAAATGCCGCAAAAAAGGGAATAAGGGCGACACGGAAATGTTGAA
TACTCATACTCTTCCTTTTTCAATATTATTGAAGCATTTATCAGGGTTATTGTCTCATGAGCGGATACAT
ATTTGAATGTATTTAGAAAAATAAACAAATAGGGGTTCCGCGCACATTTCCCCGAAAAGTGCCACCTGAC
GTCTAAGAAACCATTATTATCATGACATTAACCTATAAAAATAGGCGTATCACGAGGCCCTTTCGTCTCG
CGCGTTTCGGTGATGACGGTGAAAACCTCTGACACATGCAGCTCCCGGAGACGGTCACAGCTTGTCTGTA
AGCGGATGCCGGGAGCAGACAAGCCCGTCAGGGCGCGTCAGCGGGTGTTGGCGGGTGTCGGGGCTGGCTT
AACTATGCGGCATCAGAGCAGATTGTACTGAGAGTGCACCATATGCGGTGTGAAATACCGCACAGATGCG
TAAGGAGAAAATACCGCATCAGGCGCCATTCGCCATTCAGGCTGCGCAACTGTTGGGAAGGGCGATCGGT
GCGGGCCTCTTCGCTATTACGCCAGCTGGCGAAAGGGGGATGTGCTGCAAGGCGATTAAGTTGGGTAACG
CCAGGGTTTTCCCAGTCACGACGTTGTAAAACGACGGCGCAAGGAATGGTGCATGCAAGGAGATGGCGCC
CAACAGTCCCCCGGCCACGGGGCCTGCCACCATACCCACGCCGAAACAAGCGCTCATGAGCCCGAAGTGG
CGAGCCCGATCTTCCCCATCGGTGATGTCGGCGATATAGGCGCCAGCAACCGCACCTGTGGCGCCGGTGA
TGCCGGCCACGATGCGTCCGGCGTAGAGGCGATTAGTCCAATTTGTTAAAGACAGGATATCAGTGGTCCA
GGCTCTAGTTTTGACTCAACAATATCACCAGCTGAAGCCTATAGAGTACGAGCCATAGATAAAATAAAAG
ATTTTATTTAGTCTCCAGAAAAAGGGGGG
